>Addgene plasmid #37673 | pGEN-mSmo | addgene partial sequence | sequence record 49401 | CMV-F 5'-CGCAAATGGGCGGTAGGCGTG-3'
GGTTTAGTGANCCGTCAGATCCGCTACAAGCTTACCATGGCCGCTGGCCGCCCCGTGCGTGGGCCCGAGC
TGGCGCCCCGGAGGCTGCTGCAGTTGCTGCTGCTGGTACTGCTGGGGGGCCCGGGCCGGGGGGCGGCCTT
GAGCGGGAACGTGACCGGGCCTGGGCCTCACAGCGCCAGCGGGAGCTCGAGGAGGAACGTGCCGGTGACC
AGCCCTCCGCCGCCGCTGCTGAGCCACTGCGGCCGGGCCGCCCACTGCGAGCCTTTGCGCTACAACGTGT
GCCTGGGCTCGGCGCTGCCCTACGGAGCCACCACCACGCTGCTGGCTGGGGACTCGGACTCGCA
