[The description below was written by a language model from this plasmid's Addgene catalogue record.]
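Description:
pGEN-mSmo is a mammalian expression plasmid carrying mouse Smoothened (Smo), the seven-pass transmembrane signal transducer of the Hedgehog pathway. The backbone, recorded as pEG, is derived from pEGFP-C1 with the EGFP coding sequence removed, so the insert should be expressed without the fluorescent protein fusion that the parent vector would otherwise supply; the record lists no epitope tags or reporters. Transcription is driven by the CMV promoter, a strong constitutive promoter in most cultured mammalian cells. The use of an SV40 polyadenylation-region sequencing primer at the 3′ end suggests that an SV40 polyA signal terminates the transcript. The insert was introduced by restriction cloning, but the 5′ and 3′ sites are recorded as unknown.

In bacteria the plasmid is maintained at high copy number under kanamycin selection. In mammalian cells the neomycin resistance marker permits G418 selection of stable transfectants. In pEGFP-C1-type backbones a single resistance gene typically serves both purposes, although no feature table is available here to confirm the arrangement or the origin of replication.

The associated publication concerns oncogenic mutations in Smoothened and Patched and their reversal by the Hedgehog pathway inhibitor cyclopamine. The construct is therefore suited to transient or stable overexpression of mouse Smo in cultured cells, for example in Hedgehog signalling assays or as a reference alongside mutant forms. No mutation is noted for the insert, but the record does not explicitly state that it is wild type.
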