Addgene plasmid #37673: pGEN-mSmo
Depositing lab: Philip Beachy. Depositing organization: Johns Hopkins University and School of Medicine. Publication: Effects of oncogenic mutations in Smoothened and Patched can be reversed by cyclopamine. Taipale J, Chen JK, Cooper MK, Wang B, Mann RK, Milenkovic L, Scott MP, Beachy PA. Nature. 2000 Aug 31;406(6799):1005-9. 10.1038/35023008 PubMed 10984056.
Backbone
  Vector backbone: pEG
  Modifications to backbone: EGFP removed from pEGFP-C1
  Vector type: Mammalian Expression
  Selectable markers: Neomycin (select with G418)
Growth in bacteria
  Bacterial resistance: Kanamycin, 50 μg/mL
  Growth temperature: 37°C
  Growth strain: DH5alpha
  Copy number: High Copy
Gene/Insert
  Gene/Insert name: Smo
  Species: M. musculus (mouse)
  Entrez Gene: Smo (a.k.a. E130215L21Rik, Smoh, bnb, smoothened)
  Promoter: CMV
  Cloning method: Restriction Enzyme; 5′ cloning site unknown (unknown if destroyed); 3′ cloning site unknown (unknown if destroyed)
  Sequencing primers: 5′ CMV-Fwd; 3′ SV40pA-R
Terms and licenses: Academic/Nonprofit Terms; Industry Terms: Not Available to Industry
How to cite: pGEN-mSmo was a gift from Philip Beachy (Addgene plasmid # 37673 ; http://n2t.net/addgene:37673 ; RRID:Addgene_37673)
